Addgene plasmid #113440: pEJS663-pMCSG7-AcrIIC4Hpa
Purpose: Expresses a 6X-His tagged type II-C anti-CRISPR protein from H. parainfluenzae in bacterial cells
Depositing lab: Erik Sontheimer. Depositing organization: University of Massachusetts, Worcester. Publication: Potent Cas9 Inhibition in Bacterial and Human Cells by AcrIIC4 and AcrIIC5 Anti-CRISPR Proteins. Lee J, Mir A, Edraki A, Garcia B, Amrani N, Lou HE, Gainetdinov I, Pawluk A, Ibraheim R, Gao XD, Liu P, Davidson AR, Maxwell KL, Sontheimer EJ. MBio. 2018 Dec 4;9(6). pii: mBio.02321-18. doi: 10.1128/mBio.02321-18. PubMed 30514786.
Backbone
  Vector backbone: pMCSG7
  Backbone size w/o insert (bp): 5220
  Total vector size (bp): 5553
  Vector type: Bacterial Expression
Growth in bacteria
  Bacterial resistance: Ampicillin, 100 μg/mL
  Growth temperature: 37°C
  Growth strain: DH5alpha
  Copy number: Unknown
Gene/Insert
  Gene/Insert name: Type II-C anti-CRISPR with N-terminal 6xHis and TEV site
  Species: Haemophilus parainfluenzae
  Promoter: lacI
  Tag / fusion protein: 6xHis (N terminal on insert)
  Cloning method: Gibson Cloning
  Sequencing primers: 5′ TAATACGACTCACTATAGG; 3′ GCTAGTTATTGCTCAGCGG
Terms and licenses: Academic/Nonprofit Terms; Industry Terms: Not Available to Industry
How to cite: pEJS663-pMCSG7-AcrIIC4Hpa was a gift from Erik Sontheimer (Addgene plasmid # 113440 ; http://n2t.net/addgene:113440 ; RRID:Addgene_113440)
