[The description below was written by a language model from this plasmid's Addgene catalogue record and pLannotate feature annotations shown in this document.]
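Description:
pEJS663-pMCSG7-AcrIIC4Hpa is a bacterial expression plasmid of about 5.55 kb, built on the pMCSG7 backbone. It is used to produce a type II-C anti-CRISPR protein, AcrIIC4 from Haemophilus parainfluenzae, in E. coli. The plasmid is maintained through a ColE1/pMB1-type origin accompanied by the pBR322 bom region and the rop gene, which moderates copy number; the catalogue lists copy number as unknown. Selection is by ampicillin through the bla (AmpR) gene and its own promoter. A partial f1 origin and remnants of a tetracycline resistance gene are also annotated. These appear to be backbone leftovers rather than functional elements.

The catalogue describes the insert as the anti-CRISPR open reading frame with an N-terminal 6xHis tag followed by a TEV protease site, introduced by Gibson cloning. This arrangement allows metal-affinity purification and later removal of the tag. The catalogue gives the promoter as "lacI", but the feature table shows a pET-style expression cassette: a T7 promoter followed directly by a lac operator, the T7 gene 10 ribosome binding site, and a downstream T7 terminator. The lacI promoter instead drives the plasmid-borne lac repressor gene. Expression should therefore depend on T7 RNA polymerase in the host and be inducible with IPTG.

The automated annotation does not label the Acr coding sequence, the N-terminal His tag or the TEV site. The short hGLuc, 9xHis and SET1 fragment hits between the RBS and the terminator are probably chance matches or vector-derived sequence, not intended parts. The stated purpose is bacterial expression of the His-tagged protein, which fits with making recombinant AcrIIC4 for studies of Cas9 inhibition.
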