Features (pLannotate 1.2.2; 19 found; start..end, strand, type, name):
    145..163     +  promoter       T7 promoter: promoter for bacteriophage T7 RNA polymerase
    164..188     +  protein_bind   lac operator: The lac repressor binds to the lac operator to inhibit transcription in E. coli. This inhibition can be relieved by adding lactose or isopropyl-β-D-thiogalactopyranoside (IPTG). lac repressor encoded by lacI
    203..225     +  RBS            RBS: efficient ribosome binding site from bacteriophage T7 gene 10 (Olins and Rangwala, 1989)
    313..329     +  CDS            hGLuc (fragment): secreted Gaussia luciferase human codon-optimized
    631..648     +  CDS            9xHis (fragment): 9xHis affinity tag
    658..707     +  CDS            SET1 (fragment): solubility-enhancement tag derived from T7 phage gene 10B
    715..762     +  terminator     T7 terminator: transcription terminator for bacteriophage T7 RNA polymerase
    799..1029    +  rep_origin     f1 ori (fragment) (sequence partly withheld): f1 bacteriophage origin of replication; arrow indicates direction of (+) strand synthesis
   1072..1175    +  promoter       AmpR promoter: bla
   1176..2036    +  CDS            AmpR: β-lactamase; bla; confers resistance to ampicillin, carbenicillin, and related antibiotics
   2207..2795    +  rep_origin     ori: high-copy-number ColE1/pMB1/pBR322/pUC origin of replication
   2981..3120    -  misc_feature   bom: basis of mobility region from pBR322
   3222..3413    -  CDS            rop: Rop protein, which maintains plasmids at low copy number; rop
   3430..3810    +  CDS            YPB1_ECOLX: Protein predicted: Swiss-Prot protein existence level 4. From Escherichia coli.
   3882..4173    -  CDS            TcR (fragment): tetracycline efflux protein; tet; confers resistance to tetracycline
   4188..4209    -  protein_bind   CAP binding site: CAP binding activates transcription in the presence of cAMP. E. coli catabolite activator protein
   4222..5304    -  CDS            lacI: lac repressor; lacI; The lac repressor binds to the lac operator to inhibit transcription in E. coli. This inhibition can be relieved by adding lactose or isopropyl-β-D-thiogalactopyranoside (IPTG).
   5305..5382    -  promoter       lacI promoter: lacI
   5390..119     -  CDS            TcR (fragment) (across the origin): tetracycline efflux protein; tet; confers resistance to tetracycline
>Addgene plasmid #113440 | pEJS663-pMCSG7-AcrIIC4Hpa | addgene full sequence | sequence record 225062 | Addgene NGS Result
TCATGAGCCCGAAGTGGCGAGCCCGATCTTCCCCATCGGTGATGTCGGCGATATAGGCGCCAGCAACCGC
ACCTGTGGCGCCGGTGATGCCGGCCACGATGCGTCCGGCGTAGAGGATCGAGATCGATCTCGATCCCGCG
AAATTAATACGACTCACTATAGGGGAATTGTGAGCGGATAACAATTCCCCTCTAGAAATAATTTTGTTTA
ACTTTAAGAAGGAGATATACATATGCACCATCATCATCATCATTCTTCTGGTGTAGATCTGGGTACCGAG
AACCTGTACTTCCAATCCATGAAGATCACCAGCAGCAACTTCGCGACCATTGCGACCAGCGAGAACTTTG
CGAAGCTGAGCGTGCTGCCGAAAAACCACCGTGAGCCGATCAAGGGTCTGTTCAAAAGCGCGGTTGAACA
GTTTAGCAGCGCGCGTGACTTCTTTAAGAACGAGAACTACAGCAAAGAGCTGGCGGAAAAGTTCAACAAA
GAAGCGGTGAACGAGGCGGTTGAAAAGCTGCAAAAAGCGATCGATCTGGCGGAAAAACAGGGCATTCAAT
TTTAAAACATTGGAAGTGGATAACGGATCCGAATTCGAGCTCCGTCGACAAGCTTGCGGCCGCACTCGAG
CACCACCACCACCACCACTGAGATCCGGCTGCTAACAAAGCCCGAAAGGAAGCTGAGTTGGCTGCTGCCA
CCGCTGAGCAATAACTAGCATAACCCCTTGGGGCCTCTAAACGGGTCTTGAGGGGTTTTTTGCTGAAAGG
AGGAACTATATCCGGATTGGCGAATGGG
[124 nt withheld, positions 799-922]
C
[91 nt withheld, positions 924-1014]
AGGGTGATGGTTCACATTAACGCTTACAATTTAGGTGGCACTTTTCGGGGAAATGTGCGCGGAACCCCTA
TTTGTTTATTTTTCTAAATACATTCAAATATGTATCCGCTCATGAGACAATAACCCTGATAAATGCTTCA
ATAATTTGAAAAAGGAAGAGTATGAGTATTCAACATTTCCGTGTCGCCCTTATTCCCTTTTTTGCGGCAT
TTTGCCTTCCTGTTTTTGCTCACCCAGAAACGCTGGTGAAAGTAAAAGATGCTGAAGATCAGTTGGGTGC
ACGAGTGGGTTACATCGAACTGGATCTCAACAGCGGTAAGATCCTTGAGAGTTTTCGCCCCGAAGAACGT
TTTCCAATGATGAGCACTTTTAAAGTTCTGCTATGTGGCGCGGTATTATCCCGTATTGACGCCGGGCAAG
AGCAACTCGGTCGCCGCATACACTATTCTCAGAATGACTTGGTTGAGTACTCACCAGTCACAGAAAAGCA
TCTTACGGATGGCATGACAGTAAGAGAATTATGCAGTGCTGCCATAACCATGAGTGATAACACTGCGGCC
AACTTACTTCTGACAACGATCGGAGGACCGAAGGAGCTAACCGCTTTTTTGCACAACATGGGGGATCATG
TAACTCGCCTTGATCGTTGGGAACCGGAGCTGAATGAAGCCATACCAAACGACGAGCGTGACACCACGAT
GCCTGCAGCAATGGCAACAACGTTGCGCAAACTATTAACTGGCGAACTACTTACTCTAGCTTCCCGGCAA
CAATTAATAGACTGGATGGAGGCGGATAAAGTTGCAGGACCACTTCTGCGCTCGGCCCTTCCGGCTGGCT
GGTTTATTGCTGATAAATCTGGAGCCGGTGAGCGTGGGTCTCGCGGTATCATTGCAGCACTGGGGCCAGA
TGGTAAGCCCTCCCGTATCGTAGTTATCTACACGACGGGGAGTCAGGCAACTATGGATGAACGAAATAGA
CAGATCGCTGAGATAGGTGCCTCACTGATTAAGCATTGGTAACTGTCAGACCAAGTTTACTCATATATAC
TTTAGATTGATTTAAAACTTCATTTTTAATTTAAAAGGATCTAGGTGAAGATCCTTTTTGATAATCTCAT
GACCAAAATCCCTTAACGTGAGTTTTCGTTCCACTGAGCGTCAGACCCCGTAGAAAAGATCAAAGGATCT
TCTTGAGATCCTTTTTTTCTGCGCGTAATCTGCTGCTTGCAAACAAAAAAACCACCGCTACCAGCGGTGG
TTTGTTTGCCGGATCAAGAGCTACCAACTCTTTTTCCGAAGGTAACTGGCTTCAGCAGAGCGCAGATACC
AAATACTGTCCTTCTAGTGTAGCCGTAGTTAGGCCACCACTTCAAGAACTCTGTAGCACCGCCTACATAC
CTCGCTCTGCTAATCCTGTTACCAGTGGCTGCTGCCAGTGGCGATAAGTCGTGTCTTACCGGGTTGGACT
CAAGACGATAGTTACCGGATAAGGCGCAGCGGTCGGGCTGAACGGGGGGTTCGTGCACACAGCCCAGCTT
GGAGCGAACGACCTACACCGAACTGAGATACCTACAGCGTGAGCTATGAGAAAGCGCCACGCTTCCCGAA
GGGAGAAAGGCGGACAGGTATCCGGTAAGCGGCAGGGTCGGAACAGGAGAGCGCACGAGGGAGCTTCCAG
GGGGAAACGCCTGGTATCTTTATAGTCCTGTCGGGTTTCGCCACCTCTGACTTGAGCGTCGATTTTTGTG
ATGCTCGTCAGGGGGGCGGAGCCTATGGAAAAACGCCAGCAACGCGGCCTTTTTACGGTTCCTGGCCTTT
TGCTGGCCTTTTGCTCACATGTTCTTTCTTGCGTTATCCCCTGATTCTGTGGATAACCGTATTACCGCCT
TTGAGTGAGCTGATACCGCTCGCCGCAGCCGAACGACCGAGCGCAGCGAGTCAGTGAGCGAGGAAGCGGA
AGAGCGCCTGATGCGGTATTTTCTCCTTACGCATCTGTGCGGTATTTCACACCGCAATGGTGCACTCTCA
GTACAATCTGCTCTGATGCCGCATAGTTAAGCCAGTATACACTCCGCTATCGCTACGTGACTGGGTCATG
GCTGCGCCCCGACACCCGCCAACACCCGCTGACGCGCCCTGACGGGCTTGTCTGCTCCCGGCATCCGCTT
ACAGACAAGCTGTGACCGTCTCCGGGAGCTGCATGTGTCAGAGGTTTTCACCGTCATCACCGAAACGCGC
GAGGCAGCTGCGGTAAAGCTCATCAGCGTGGTCGTGAAGCGATTCACAGATGTCTGCCTGTTCATCCGCG
TCCAGCTCGTTGAGTTTCTCCAGAAGCGTTAATGTCTGGCTTCTGATAAAGCGGGCCATGTTAAGGGCGG
TTTTTTCCTGTTTGGTCACTGATGCCTCCGTGTAAGGGGGATTTCTGTTCATGGGGGTAATGATACCGAT
GAAACGAGAGAGGATGCTCACGATACGGGTTACTGATGATGAACATGCCCGGTTACTGGAACGTTGTGAG
GGTAAACAACTGGCGGTATGGATGCGGCGGGACCAGAGAAAAATCACTCAGGGTCAATGCCAGCGCTTCG
TTAATACAGATGTAGGTGTTCCACAGGGTAGCCAGCAGCATCCTGCGATGCAGATCCGGAACATAATGGT
GCAGGGCGCTGACTTCCGCGTTTCCAGACTTTACGAAACACGGAAACCGAAGACCATTCATGTTGTTGCT
CAGGTCGCAGACGTTTTGCAGCAGCAGTTGCTTCACGTTCGCTCGCGTATCGGTGATTCATTCTGCTAAC
CAGTAAGGCAACCCCGCCAGCCTAGCCGGGTCCTCAACGACAGGAGCACGATCATGCGCACCCGTGGGGC
CGCCATGCCGGCGATAATGGCCTGCTTCTCGCCGAAACGTTTGGTGGCGGGACCAGTGACGAAGGCTTGA
GCGAGGGCGTGCAAGATTCCGAATACCGCAAGCGACAGGCCGATCATCGTCGCGCTCCAGCGAAAGCGGT
CCTCGCCGAAAATGACCCAGAGCGCTGCCGGCACCTGTCCTACGAGTTGCATGATAAAGAAGACAGTCAT
AAGTGCGGCGACGATAGTCATGCCCCGCGCCCACCGGAAGGAGCTGACTGGGTTGAAGGCTCTCAAGGGC
ATCGGTCGAGATCCCGGTGCCTAATGAGTGAGCTAACTTACATTAATTGCGTTGCGCTCACTGCCCGCTT
TCCAGTCGGGAAACCTGTCGTGCCAGCTGCATTAATGAATCGGCCAACGCGCGGGGAGAGGCGGTTTGCG
TATTGGGCGCCAGGGTGGTTTTTCTTTTCACCAGTGAGACGGGCAACAGCTGATTGCCCTTCACCGCCTG
GCCCTGAGAGAGTTGCAGCAAGCGGTCCACGCTGGTTTGCCCCAGCAGGCGAAAATCCTGTTTGATGGTG
GTTAACGGCGGGATATAACATGAGCTGTCTTCGGTATCGTCGTATCCCACTACCGAGATATCCGCACCAA
CGCGCAGCCCGGACTCGGTAATGGCGCGCATTGCGCCCAGCGCCATCTGATCGTTGGCAACCAGCATCGC
AGTGGGAACGATGCCCTCATTCAGCATTTGCATGGTTTGTTGAAAACCGGACATGGCACTCCAGTCGCCT
TCCCGTTCCGCTATCGGCTGAATTTGATTGCGAGTGAGATATTTATGCCAGCCAGCCAGACGCAGACGCG
CCGAGACAGAACTTAATGGGCCCGCTAACAGCGCGATTTGCTGGTGACCCAATGCGACCAGATGCTCCAC
GCCCAGTCGCGTACCGTCTTCATGGGAGAAAATAATACTGTTGATGGGTGTCTGGTCAGAGACATCAAGA
AATAACGCCGGAACATTAGTGCAGGCAGCTTCCACAGCAATGGCATCCTGGTCATCCAGCGGATAGTTAA
TGATCAGCCCACTGACGCGTTGCGCGAGAAGATTGTGCACCGCCGCTTTACAGGCTTCGACGCCGCTTCG
TTCTACCATCGACACCACCACGCTGGCACCCAGTTGATCGGCGCGAGATTTAATCGCCGCGACAATTTGC
GACGGCGCGTGCAGGGCCAGACTGGAGGTGGCAACGCCAATCAGCAACGACTGTTTGCCCGCCAGTTGTT
GTGCCACGCGGTTGGGAATGTAATTCAGCTCCGCCATCGCCGCTTCCACTTTTTCCCGCGTTTTCGCAGA
AACGTGGCTGGCCTGGTTCACCACGCGGGAAACGGTCTGATAAGAGACACCGGCATACTCTGCGACATCG
TATAACGTTACTGGTTTCACATTCACCACCCTGAATTGACTCTCTTCCGGGCGCTATCATGCCATACCGC
GAAAGGTTTTGCGCCATTCGATGGTGTCCGGGATCTCGACGCTCTCCCTTATGCGACTCCTGCATTAGGA
AGCAGCCCAGTAGTAGGTTGAGGCCGTTGAGCACCGCCGCCGCAAGGAATGGTGCATGCAAGGAGATGGC
GCCCAACAGTCCCCCGGCCACGGGGCCTGCCACCATACCCACGCCGAAACAAGCGC
